>Addgene plasmid #55853 | mRuby-C-Src-7 | depositor partial sequence | sequence record 86760 | insert sequence
CAGATCCGCTAGCGCTACCGGACTCAGATCTCGAGCTCAAGCTTCGAATTCATGGGGAGCAGCAAGAGCA
AGCCCAAGGACCCCAGCCAGCGCCGGCGCAGCCTGGAGCCACCCGACAGCACCCACCACGGGGGATTCCC
AGCCTCGCAGACCCCCAACAAGACAGCAGCCCCCGACACGCACCGCACCCCCAGCCGCTCCTTTGGGACC
GTGGCCACCGAGCCCAAGCTCTTCGGGGGCTTCAACACTTCTGACACCGTCACGTCGCCGCAGCGTGCCG
GGGCACTGGCTGGCGGCGTCACCACTTTCGTGGCTCTCTATGACTACGAGTCCCGGACTGAAACGGACTT
GTCCTTCAAGAAAGGAGAACGCCTGCAGATTGTCAACAACACGGAAGGTGACTGGTGGCTGGCTCATTCC
CTCACTACAGGACAGACGGGCTACATCCCCAGTAACTATGTCGCGCCCTCAGACTCCATCCAGGCTGAAG
AGTGGTACTTTGGGAAGATCACTCGTCGGGAGTCCGAGCGGCTGCTGCTCAACCCCGAAAACCCCCGGGG
AACCTTCTTGGTCCGGGAGAGCGAGACGACAAAAGGTGCCTATTGCCTCTCCGTTTCTGACTTTGACAAC
GCCAAGGGGCTCAATGTGAAGCACTACAAGATCCGCAAGCTGGACAGCGGCGGCTTCTACATCACCTCAC
GCACACAGTTCAGCAGCCTGCAGCAGCTGGTGGCCTACTACTCCAAACATGCTGATGGCTTGTGCCACCG
CCTGACCAACGTCTGCCCCACGTCCAAGCCCCAGACCCAGGGACTCGCCAAGGACGCGTGGGAAATCCCC
CGGGAGTCGCTGCGGCTGGAGGTGAAGCTGGGGCAGGGCTGCTTTGGAGAGGTCTGGATGGGGACCTGGA
ACGGCACCACCAGAGTGGCCATAAAGACTCTGAAGCCCGGCACCATGTCCCCGGAGGCCTTCCTGCAGGA
AGCCCAAGTGATGAAGAAGCTCCGGCATGAGAAGCTGGTTCAGCTGTACGCAGTGGTGTCGGAAGAGCCC
ATCTACATCGTCACTGAGTACATGAGCAAGGGGAGCCTCCTGGATTTCCTGAAGGGAGAGATGGGCAAGT
ACCTGCGGCTGCCACAGCTCGTCGATATGGCTGCTCAGATTGCATCCGGCATGGCCTATGTGGAGAGGAT
GAACTACGTGCACCGAGACCTGCGGGCGGCCAACATCCTGGTGGGGGAGAACCTGGTGTGCAAGGTGGCT
GACTTTGGGCTGGCACGCCTCATCGAGGACAACGAGTACACAGCACGGCAAGGTGCCAAGTTCCCCATCA
AGTGGACAGCCCCCGAGGCAGCCCTCTATGGCCGGTTCACCATCAAGTCGGATGTCTGGTCCTTCGGCAT
CCTGCTGACTGAGCTGACCACCAAGGGCCGGGTGCCATACCCAGGGATGGTCAACAGGGAGGTGCTGGAC
CAGGTGGAGAGGGGCTACCGCATGCCCTGCCCGCCCGAGTGCCCCGAGTCGCTGCATGACCTCATGTGCC
AGTGCTGGCGGAAGGACCCTGAGGAGCGGCCCACTTTTGAGTACCTGCAGGCCTTCCTGGAGGACTACTT
CACCTCGACAGAGCCCCAGTACCAGCCTGGAGAGAACCTACGGGATCCACCGGTCGCCACCATGAACAGC
CTGATCAAAGAAAACATGCGGATGAAGGTGGTGCTGGAAGGCAGCGTGAACGGCCACCAGTTCAAGTGCA
CCGGCGAGGGCGAGGGCAACCCCTACATGGGCACCCAGACCATGCGGATCAAAGTGATCGAGGGCGGACC
TCTGCCCTTCGCCTTCGACATCCTGGCCACATCCTTCATGTACGGCAGCCGGACCTTCATCAAGTACCCC
AAGGGCATCCCCGATTTCTTCAAGCAGAGCTTCCCCGAGGGCTTCACCTGGGAGAGAGTGACCAGATACG
AGGACGGCGGCGTGATCACCGTGATGCAGGACACCAGCCTGGAAGATGGCTGCCTGGTGTACCATGCCCA
GGTCAGGGGCGTGAATTTTCCCAGCAACGGCGCCGTGATGCAGAAGAAAACCAAGGGCTGGGAGCCCAAC
ACCGAGATGATGTACCCCGCTGACGGCGGACTGAGAGGCTACACCCACATGGCCCTGAAGGTGGACGGCG
GAGGGCACCTGAGCTGCAGCTTCGTGACCACCTACCGATCCAAGAAAACCGTGGGCAACATCAAGATGCC
CGGCATCCACGCCGTGGACCACCGGCTGGAAAGGCTGGAAGAGTCCGACAACGAGATGTTCGTGGTGCAG
CGGGAGCACGCCGTGGCCAAGTTCGCCGGCCTGGGCGGAGGGTAAGCGGCCGCGACTCTAGATCATAATC
AGCCATACCACATT
