>Addgene plasmid #55853 | mRuby-C-Src-7 | addgene partial sequence | sequence record 116867 | cSrc-2 5'-ggaagcccaagtgatgaaga-3'
CGCAGTGGTGTCGGAAGAGCCCATCTACATCGTCACTGAGTACATGAGCAAGGGGAGCCTCCTGGATTTC
CTGAAGGGAGAGATGGGCAAGTACCTGCGGCTGCCACAGCTCGTCGATATGGCTGCTCAGATTGCATCCG
GCATGGCCTATGTGGAGAGGATGAACTACGTGCACCGAGACCTGCGGGCGGCCAACATCCTGGTGGGGGA
GAACCTGGTGTGCAAGGTGGCTGACTTTGGGCTGGCACGCCTCATCGAGGACAACGAGTACACAGCACGG
CAAGGTGCCAAGTTCCCCATCAAGTGGACAGCCCCCGAGGCAGCCCTCTATGGCCGGTTCACCATCAAGT
CGGATGTCTGGTCCTTCGGCATCCTGCTGACTGAGCTGACCACCAAGGGCCGGGTGCCATACCCAGGGAT
GGTCAACAGGGAGGTGCTGGACCAGGTGGAGAGGGGCTACCGCATGCCCTGCCCGCCCGAGTGCCCCGAG
TCGCTGCATGACCTCATGTGCCAGTGCTGGCGGAAGGACCCTGAGGAGCGGCCCACTTTTGAGTACCTGC
AGGCCTTCCTGGAGGACTACTTCACCTCGACAGAGCCCCAGTACCAGCCTGGAGAGAACCTACGGGATCC
ACCGGTCGCCACCATGAACAGCCTGATCAAAGAAAACATGCGGATGAAGGTGGTGCTGGAAGGCAGCGTG
AACGGCCACCAGTTCAAGTGCACCGGCGAGGGCGAGGGCAACCCCTACATGGGCACCCAGACCATGCGGA
TCAAAGTGATCGAGGGCGGACCTCTGCCCTTCGCCTTCGACATCCTGGCCACATCCTTCATGTACGGCAG
CCGGACCTTCATCAAGTACCCCAAGGGCATCCCCGATTTCTT
