[The description below was written by a language model from this plasmid's Addgene catalogue record.]
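Description:
mRuby-C-Src-7 is a mammalian expression plasmid that produces chicken (Gallus gallus) c-Src, a non-receptor tyrosine kinase, as a fusion to the red fluorescent protein mRuby. It is built on an mRuby fluorescent-protein vector backbone of about 4.75 kb excluding the insert. Transcription of the fusion is driven by the CMV promoter, a strong constitutive promoter in most mammalian cell lines. The listed 3′ sequencing primer anneals in an SV40 polyadenylation region, which suggests that an SV40 polyA signal terminates the transcript. The record does not state the orientation of the tag relative to c-Src, the linker between them (the "7" in the name is not explained), or the cloning method. No feature table was provided, so the finer layout of the construct cannot be described.

In bacteria the plasmid is maintained at high copy number under kanamycin selection. In mammalian cells a neomycin resistance marker allows G418 selection of stable transfectants. The origin of replication is not stated in the record.

The construct serves as a fluorescent localization marker. The fusion is recorded as labelling membranes and vesicles, consistent with the known association of Src with the plasma membrane and endosomal compartments. The mRuby signal is recorded with an excitation maximum of 558 nm and an emission maximum of 605 nm. This places it in the red channel, so it can be combined with green or cyan reporters in multicolour live-cell or fixed-cell microscopy. Typical uses would be visualising Src distribution and trafficking in transfected cells.
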