Addgene plasmid #55853: mRuby-C-Src-7
Purpose: Localization: Membrane/Vesicles, Excitation: 558, Emission: 605
Depositing lab: Michael Davidson. Depositing organization: Florida State University, Tallahassee.
Backbone
  Vector backbone: mRuby
  Backbone size w/o insert (bp): 4750
  Vector type: Mammalian Expression
  Selectable markers: Neomycin (select with G418)
Growth in bacteria
  Bacterial resistance: Kanamycin, 50 μg/mL
  Growth temperature: 37°C
  Growth strain: DH5alpha
  Copy number: High Copy
Gene/Insert
  Gene/Insert name: C-Src (alt name: XM_001232484.1)
  Species: G. gallus (chicken)
  Promoter: CMV
  Tag / fusion protein: mRuby
  Cloning method: Unknown
  Sequencing primers: 5′ CMV-F; 3′ SV40pA-R
Terms and licenses: Academic/Nonprofit Terms; Industry Terms
Depositor comments: . Excitation = 558; Emission = 605
How to cite: mRuby-C-Src-7 was a gift from Michael Davidson (Addgene plasmid # 55853 ; http://n2t.net/addgene:55853 ; RRID:Addgene_55853)
